>Addgene plasmid #220145 | pRK5-A3-HA-ubiquitin | addgene full sequence | sequence record 449285 | Addgene NGS Result
GACATTGATTATTGACTAGTTATTAATAGTAATCAATTACGGGGTCATTAGTTCATAGCCCATATATGGA
GTTCCGCGTTACATAACTTACGGTAAATGGCCCGCCTGGCTGACCGCCCAACGACCCCCGCCCATTGACG
TCAATAATGACGTATGTTCCCATAGTAACGCCAATAGGGACTTTCCATTGACGTCAATGGGTGGAGTATT
TACGGTAAACTGCCCACTTGGCAGTACATCAAGTGTATCATATGCCAAGTACGCCCCCTATTGACGTCAA
TGACGGTAAATGGCCCGCCTGGCATTATGCCCAGTACATGACCTTATGGGACTTTCCTACTTGGCAGTAC
ATCTACGTATTAGTCATCGCTATTACCATGGTGATGCGGTTTTGGCAGTACATCAATGGGCGTGGATAGC
GGTTTGACTCACGGGGATTTCCAAGTCTCCACCCCATTGACGTCAATGGGAGTTTGTTTTGGCACCAAAA
TCAACGGGACTTTCCAAAATGTCGTAACAACTCCGCCCCATTGACGCAAATGGGCGGTAGGCGTGTACGG
TGGGAGGTCTATATAAGCAGAGCTCGTTTAGTGAACCGTCAGATCGCCTGGAGACGCCATCCACGCTGTT
TTGACCTCCATAGAAGACACCGGGACCGATCCAGCCTCCGCGGCCGGGAACGGTGCATTGGAACGCGGAT
TCCCCGTGCCAAGAGTGACGTAAGTACCGCCTATAGAGTCTATAGGCCCACCCCCTTGGCTTCGTTAGAA
CGCGGCTACAATTAATACATAACCTTATGTATCATACACATACGATTTAGGTGACACTATAGAATAACAT
CCACTTTGCCTTTCTCTCCACAGGTGTCCACTCCCAGGTCCAACTGCACCTCGGTTCTATCGATTGAATT
CCCGAACCGACAGTCGGTCTCTTCACCAAGGCCATTCGCGCCACCATGGGACTGAACGACATCTTCGAGG
CTCAGAAAATCGAAGGGAGCGGAGGTTCATATCCGTACGATGTGCCGGACTATGCGGGATCCATGCAGAT
CTTCGTGAAGACCCTGACTGGTAAGACCATCACTCTCGAAGTGGAGCCGAGTGACACCATTGAGAATGTC
AAGGCAAAGATCCAAGACAAGGAAGGCATCCCTCCTGACCAGCAGAGGTTGATCTTTGCTGGGAAACAGC
TGGAAGATGGACGCACCCTGTCTGACTACAACATCCAGAAAGAGTCCACCCTGCACCTGGTCCTCCGTCT
CAGAGGTGGTTGAGCGGCCGCTAAGTAAGTAAGGATCCCCAGCTTGGCCGCCATGGCCCAACTTGTTTAT
TGCAGCTTATAATGGTTACAAATAAAGCAATAGCATCACAAATTTCACAAATAAAGCATTTTTTTCACTG
CATTCTAGTTGTGGTTTGTCCAAACTCATCAATGTATCTTATCATGTCTGGATCGGGAATTAATTCGGCG
CAGCACCATGGCCTGAAATAACCTCTGAAAGAGGAACTTGGTTAGGTACCTTCTGAGGCGGAAAGAACCA
GCTGTGGAATGTGTGTCAGTTAGGGTGTGGAAAGTCCCCAGGCTCCCCAGCAGGCAGAAGTATGCAAAGC
ATGCATCTCAATTAGTCAGCAACCAGGTGTGGAAAGTCCCCAGGCTCCCCAGCAGGCAGAAGTATGCAAA
GCATGCATCTCAATTAGTCAGCAACCATAGTCCCGCCCCTAACTCCGCCCATCCCGCCCCTAACTCCGCC
CAGTTCCGCCCATTCTCCGCCCCATGGCTGACTAATTTTTTTTATTTATGCAGAGGCCGAGGCCGCCTCG
GCCTCTGAGCTATTCCAGAAGTAGTGAGGAGGCTTTTTTGGAGGCCTAGGCTTTTGCAAAAAGCTGTTAA
CAGCTTGGCACTGGCCGTCGTTTTACAACGTCGTGACTGGGAAAACCCTGGCGTTACCCAACTTAATCGC
CTTGCAGCACATCCCCCTTTCGCCAGCTGGCGTAATAGCGAAGAGGCCCGCACCGATCGCCCTTCCCAAC
AGTTGCGCAGCCTGAATGGCGAATGGCGCCTGATGCGGTATTTTCTCCTTACGCATCTGTGCGGTATTTC
ACACCGCATA
[142 nt withheld, positions 2111-2252]
C
[141 nt withheld, positions 2254-2394]
CCTTTGACGTTGGAGTCCACGTTCTTT
[37 nt withheld, positions 2422-2458]
ACCCTATCTCGGGCTATTCTTTTAATTTATAAGGGATTTTGCCGATTTCGGCCTATTGGTTAAAAAATGA
GCTGATTTAACAAAAATTTAACGCGAATTTTAACAAAATATTAACGTTTACAATTTTATGGTGCACTCTC
AGTACAATCTGCTCTGATGCCGCATAGTTAAGCCAGCCCCGACACCCGCCAACACCCGCTGACGCGCCCT
GACGGGCTTGTCTGCTCCCGGCATCCGCTTACAGACAAGCTGTGACCGTCTCCGGGAGCTGCATGTGTCA
GAGGTTTTCACCGTCATCACCGAAACGCGCGAGACGAAAGGGCCTCGTGATACGCCTATTTTTATAGGTT
AATGTCATGATAATAATGGTTTCTTAGACGTCAGGTGGCACTTTTCGGGGAAATGTGCGCGGAACCCCTA
TTTGTTTATTTTTCTAAATACATTCAAATATGTATCCGCTCATGAGACAATAACCCTGATAAATGCTTCA
ATAATATTGAAAAAGGAAGAGTATGAGTATTCAACATTTCCGTGTCGCCCTTATTCCCTTTTTTGCGGCA
TTTTGCCTTCCTGTTTTTGCTCACCCAGAAACGCTGGTGAAAGTAAAAGATGCTGAAGATCAGTTGGGTG
CACGAGTGGGTTACATCGAACTGGATCTCAACAGCGGTAAGATCCTTGAGAGTTTTCGCCCCGAAGAACG
TTTTCCAATGATGAGCACTTTTAAAGTTCTGCTATGTGGCGCGGTATTATCCCGTATTGACGCCGGGCAA
GAGCAACTCGGTCGCCGCATACACTATTCTCAGAATGACTTGGTTGAGTACTCACCAGTCACAGAAAAGC
ATCTTACGGATGGCATGACAGTAAGAGAATTATGCAGTGCTGCCATAACCATGAGTGATAACACTGCGGC
CAACTTACTTCTGACAACGATCGGAGGACCGAAGGAGCTAACCGCTTTTTTGCACAACATGGGGGATCAT
GTAACTCGCCTTGATCGTTGGGAACCGGAGCTGAATGAAGCCATACCAAACGACGAGCGTGACACCACGA
TGCCTGTAGCAATGGCAACAACGTTGCGCAAACTATTAACTGGCGAACTACTTACTCTAGCTTCCCGGCA
ACAATTAATAGACTGGATGGAGGCGGATAAAGTTGCAGGACCACTTCTGCGCTCGGCCCTTCCGGCTGGC
TGGTTTATTGCTGATAAATCTGGAGCCGGTGAGCGTGGGTCTCGCGGTATCATTGCAGCACTGGGGCCAG
ATGGTAAGCCCTCCCGTATCGTAGTTATCTACACGACGGGGAGTCAGGCAACTATGGATGAACGAAATAG
ACAGATCGCTGAGATAGGTGCCTCACTGATTAAGCATTGGTAACTGTCAGACCAAGTTTACTCATATATA
CTTTAGATTGATTTAAAACTTCATTTTTAATTTAAAAGGATCTAGGTGAAGATCCTTTTTGATAATCTCA
TGACCAAAATCCCTTAACGTGAGTTTTCGTTCCACTGAGCGTCAGACCCCGTAGAAAAGATCAAAGGATC
TTCTTGAGATCCTTTTTTTCTGCGCGTAATCTGCTGCTTGCAAACAAAAAAACCACCGCTACCAGCGGTG
GTTTGTTTGCCGGATCAAGAGCTACCAACTCTTTTTCCGAAGGTAACTGGCTTCAGCAGAGCGCAGATAC
CAAATACTGTTCTTCTAGTGTAGCCGTAGTTAGGCCACCACTTCAAGAACTCTGTAGCACCGCCTACATA
CCTCGCTCTGCTAATCCTGTTACCAGTGGCTGCTGCCAGTGGCGATAAGTCGTGTCTTACCGGGTTGGAC
TCAAGACGATAGTTACCGGATAAGGCGCAGCGGTCGGGCTGAACGGGGGGTTCGTGCACACAGCCCAGCT
TGGAGCGAACGACCTACACCGAACTGAGATACCTACAGCGTGAGCTATGAGAAAGCGCCACGCTTCCCGA
AGGGAGAAAGGCGGACAGGTATCCGGTAAGCGGCAGGGTCGGAACAGGAGAGCGCACGAGGGAGCTTCCA
GGGGGAAACGCCTGGTATCTTTATAGTCCTGTCGGGTTTCGCCACCTCTGACTTGAGCGTCGATTTTTGT
GATGCTCGTCAGGGGGGCGGAGCCTATGGAAAAACGCCAGCAACGCGGCCTTTTTACGGTTCCTGGCCTT
TTGCTGGCCTTTTGCTCACATGTTCTTTCCTGCGTTATCCCCTGATTCTGTGGATAACCGTATTACCGCC
TTTGAGTGAGCTGATACCGCTCGCCGCAGCCGAACGACCGAGCGCAGCGAGTCAGTGAGCGAGGAAGCGG
AAGAGCGCCCAATACGCAAACCGCCTCTCCCCGCGCGTTGGCCGATTCATTAATGCAGCTGGCACGACAG
GTTTCCCGACTGGAAAGCGGGCAGTGAGCGCAACGCAATTAATGTGAGTTAGCTCACTCATTAGGCACCC
CAGGCTTTACACTTTATGCTTCCGGCTCGTATGTTGTGTGGAATTGTGAGCGGATAACAATTTCACACAG
GAAACAGCTATGACATGATTACGAATTAATTCGAGCTCGCCC
Features (pLannotate 1.2.2; 21 found; start..end, strand, type, name):
      1..380     +  enhancer       CMV enhancer: human cytomegalovirus immediate early enhancer
    381..584     +  promoter       CMV promoter: human cytomegalovirus (CMV) immediate early promoter
    720..763     +  intron         CMV intron (fragment): modified intron A from human cytomegalovirus
    815..833     +  promoter       SP6 promoter: promoter for bacteriophage SP6 RNA polymerase
    837..874     +  CDS            IgH signal sequence (fragment): signal sequence from the mouse immunoglobulin heavy chain variable region
    962..994     +  CDS            AviTag™ (fragment): peptide tag that allows for enzymatic biotinylation
   1043..1270    +  CDS            ubiquitin: human ubiquitin C; Homo sapiens UBC
   1320..1454    +  polyA_signal   SV40 poly(A) signal: SV40 polyadenylation signal
   1523..1880    +  promoter       SV40 promoter: SV40 enhancer and early promoter
   1899..2053    +  CDS            lacZα (fragment): LacZα fragment of β-galactosidase; lacZ fragment
   2059..2110    -  misc_feature   bom (fragment): basis of mobility region from pBR322
   2129..2584    +  rep_origin     f1 ori (sequence partly withheld): f1 bacteriophage origin of replication; arrow indicates direction of (+) strand synthesis
   2585..2634    -  misc_feature   bom (fragment): basis of mobility region from pBR322
   2736..2771    -  CDS            rop (fragment): Rop protein, which maintains plasmids at low copy number; rop
   2866..2970    +  promoter       AmpR promoter: bla
   2971..3831    +  CDS            AmpR: β-lactamase; bla; confers resistance to ampicillin, carbenicillin, and related antibiotics
   4002..4590    +  rep_origin     ori: high-copy-number ColE1/pMB1/pBR322/pUC origin of replication
   4773..4865    +  CDS            lacI (fragment): lac repressor; lacI; The lac repressor binds to the lac operator to inhibit transcription in E. coli. This inhibition can be relieved by adding lactose or isopropyl-β-D-thiogalactopyranoside (IPTG).
   4878..4899    +  protein_bind   CAP binding site: CAP binding activates transcription in the presence of cAMP. E. coli catabolite activator protein
   4914..4944    +  promoter       lac promoter: promoter for the E. coli lac operon
   4952..4968    +  protein_bind   lac operator: The lac repressor binds to the lac operator to inhibit transcription in E. coli. This inhibition can be relieved by adding lactose or isopropyl-β-D-thiogalactopyranoside (IPTG). lac repressor encoded by lacI
