[The description below was written by a language model from this plasmid's Addgene catalogue record and pLannotate feature annotations shown in this document.]
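Description:
pRK5-A3-HA-ubiquitin is a mammalian expression plasmid of about 5.0 kb built on the pRK5 backbone, and part of it derives from an earlier pRK5 HA-ubiquitin construct. It is propagated in E. coli as a high-copy plasmid through a ColE1/pUC-type origin and selected with ampicillin via the β-lactamase gene and its own promoter. An f1 phage origin is also present. Short fragments of lacZα, lacI, rop and bom, together with a lac promoter/operator, appear to be non-functional backbone remnants. The depositor notes that the plasmid may run as a roughly 10 kb dimer, which usually does not affect function but can lower transformation efficiency.

The expression cassette uses the human cytomegalovirus immediate-early enhancer and promoter, followed by a fragment of CMV intron A and an SP6 promoter that also serves as a sequencing primer site. These drive a single human ubiquitin unit from UBC (a 228 nt coding region) and transcription ends at an SV40 polyadenylation signal. An SV40 enhancer/early promoter lies downstream of the cassette. Ubiquitin carries an N-terminal A3-HA tag. The automated annotation marks a partial AviTag match just upstream of ubiquitin, which probably corresponds to the A3 element as an AviTag-related biotin acceptor peptide, though the record does not define A3. The HA epitope is not annotated separately, and a short "IgH signal sequence" hit upstream may be a spurious match.

The stated purpose is to express A3-tagged ubiquitin for E-STUB, a ubiquitin-specific proximity labeling approach for identifying substrates of E3 ubiquitin ligases. The HA tag offers a handle for immunodetection of the tagged ubiquitin.
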