Addgene plasmid #220145: pRK5-A3-HA-ubiquitin
Purpose: Expresses A3-Ub for E3 substrate identification by E-STUB
Depositing lab: William Sellers. Depositing organization: Broad Institute. Publication: Ubiquitin-specific proximity labeling for the identification of E3 ligase substrates. Huang HT, Lumpkin RJ, Tsai RW, Su S, Zhao X, Xiong Y, Chen J, Mageed N, Donovan KA, Fischer ES, Sellers WR. Nat Chem Biol. 2024 Mar 21. doi: 10.1038/s41589-024-01590-9. PubMed 38514884.
Backbone
  Vector backbone: pRK5
  Backbone size w/o insert (bp): 4800
  Total vector size (bp): 5020
  Vector type: Mammalian Expression
Growth in bacteria
  Bacterial resistance: Ampicillin, 100 μg/mL
  Growth temperature: 37°C
  Growth strain: DH5alpha
  Copy number: High Copy
Gene/Insert
  Gene/Insert name: Ubiquitin C (alt name: UBC)
  Species: H. sapiens (human)
  Entrez Gene: UBC (a.k.a. HMG20)
  Promoter: CMV
  Tag / fusion protein: A3-HA (N terminal on insert)
  Cloning method: Other
  Sequencing primers: 5′ CMV-F, SP6
Resource information
  A portion of this plasmid was derived from a plasmid made by: The Dawson lab (pRK5-HA-Ubiquitin-WT, Addgene Plasmid #17608)
Terms and licenses: Academic/Nonprofit Terms; Industry Terms: Not Available to Industry
Depositor comments: Please note that this plasmid may runs as a dimer (~10kb). Concatenation/Dimerization often does not impact plasmid function, but may reduce transformation efficiencies. If you need the monomeric version, you might consider linearizing, gel extracting, re-ligating, and transforming the plasmid.
How to cite: pRK5-A3-HA-ubiquitin was a gift from William Sellers (Addgene plasmid # 220145 ; http://n2t.net/addgene:220145 ; RRID:Addgene_220145)
